Addgene plasmid #246945: bla-A OR T-SpyTag
Purpose: Expresses multifunctional construct for OR-gated release of beta-lactamase (bla) from materials in response to sortase eSrtA(2A9) OR TEV treatment. Contains a SpyTag for material tethering.
Depositing lab: Cole DeForest. Depositing organization: University of Washington. Publication: Boolean Logic-Based Controlled Release of Bioactive Proteins with Diversified Inputs. Ross ML, Gharios R, Kottantharayil S, Li A, DeForest CA. Angew Chem Int Ed Engl. 2025 Nov 10:e19925. doi: 10.1002/anie.202519925. PubMed 41211854.
Backbone
  Vector backbone: pET 29b (+)
  Vector type: Bacterial Expression
Growth in bacteria
  Bacterial resistance: Kanamycin, 50 μg/mL
  Growth temperature: 37°C
  Growth strain: DH5alpha
  Copy number: High Copy
Gene/Insert
  Gene/Insert name: Please see depositor comments below
  Species: Synthetic
  Tag / fusion protein: 6x His tag (C terminal on insert)
  Cloning method: Restriction Enzyme; 5′ cloning site Unknown (unknown if destroyed)
Terms and licenses: Academic/Nonprofit Terms; Industry Terms: Not Available to Industry
Depositor comments: Full gene insert: MGSS-bla-GGS(x3)-2A9c-GGS(x3)-TEVc-GGS(x3)-SpyTag-GGS(x3)-6xHis
How to cite: bla-A OR T-SpyTag was a gift from Cole DeForest (Addgene plasmid # 246945 ; http://n2t.net/addgene:246945 ; RRID:Addgene_246945)
