[The description below was written by a language model from this plasmid's Addgene catalogue record and pLannotate feature annotations shown in this document.]
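Description:
bla-A OR T-SpyTag is a bacterial expression plasmid built on the pET-29b(+) backbone (6,225 nt in the sequenced record) that produces a synthetic, multifunctional beta-lactamase fusion protein for logic-gated release from biomaterials. It is maintained in E. coli under kanamycin selection through an aph(3')-Ia KanR cassette and replicates from a ColE1/pMB1-type origin. The backbone also carries the pBR322-derived bom and rop regions, although the catalogue lists it as high copy, and an f1 origin. Short tetracycline-resistance fragments, a predicted E. coli ORF and a partial match to a T7 gene 10B solubility tag downstream of the His tag appear to be backbone remnants picked up by automated annotation rather than functional parts.

Expression is driven by a T7 promoter with an adjacent lac operator and the T7 gene 10 ribosome binding site. A plasmid-borne lacI gene supplies repressor, and a T7 terminator closes the unit, so transcription requires a host supplying T7 RNA polymerase and is IPTG-inducible.

According to the depositor, the open reading frame begins with a short MGSS leader followed by TEM-type beta-lactamase. After this come a recognition sequence for the evolved sortase eSrtA(2A9), a TEV protease cleavage site, a SpyTag and a C-terminal 6xHis tag, each separated by triple GGS flexible linkers. The annotation detects only the bla and His-tag portions of this fusion.

The SpyTag allows tethering of the protein to a material, presumably one displaying its SpyCatcher partner, while the His tag supports affinity purification. Because the two cleavable sites sit in series between the enzyme and the anchor, cutting at either one frees beta-lactamase. This gives OR-gated release in response to sortase or TEV treatment, with the bioactive enzyme as the released cargo.
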