Features (pLannotate 1.2.2; 19 found; start..end, strand, type, name):
     12..467     +  rep_origin     f1 ori (sequence partly withheld): f1 bacteriophage origin of replication; arrow indicates direction of (+) strand synthesis
    494..551     +  promoter       AmpR promoter (fragment): bla
    560..1375    -  CDS            KanR: aminoglycoside phosphotransferase; aph(3')-Ia; confers resistance to kanamycin in bacteria or G418 (Geneticin®) in eukaryotes
   1497..2085    +  rep_origin     ori: high-copy-number ColE1/pMB1/pBR322/pUC origin of replication
   2271..2413    -  misc_feature   bom: basis of mobility region from pBR322
   2515..2706    -  CDS            rop: Rop protein, which maintains plasmids at low copy number; rop
   2723..3103    +  CDS            YPB1_ECOLX: Protein predicted: Swiss-Prot protein existence level 4. From Escherichia coli.
   3175..3466    -  CDS            TcR (fragment): tetracycline efflux protein; tet; confers resistance to tetracycline
   3481..3502    -  protein_bind   CAP binding site: CAP binding activates transcription in the presence of cAMP. E. coli catabolite activator protein
   3515..4597    -  CDS            lacI: lac repressor; lacI; The lac repressor binds to the lac operator to inhibit transcription in E. coli. This inhibition can be relieved by adding lactose or isopropyl-β-D-thiogalactopyranoside (IPTG).
   4598..4675    -  promoter       lacI promoter: lacI
   4683..4962    -  CDS            TcR (fragment): tetracycline efflux protein; tet; confers resistance to tetracycline
   4988..5006    +  promoter       T7 promoter: promoter for bacteriophage T7 RNA polymerase
   5007..5031    +  protein_bind   lac operator: The lac repressor binds to the lac operator to inhibit transcription in E. coli. This inhibition can be relieved by adding lactose or isopropyl-β-D-thiogalactopyranoside (IPTG). lac repressor encoded by lacI
   5046..5068    +  RBS            RBS: efficient ribosome binding site from bacteriophage T7 gene 10 (Olins and Rangwala, 1989)
   5091..5879    +  CDS            bla (fragment): BLAT_ECOLX - Experimental evidence at protein level: Swiss-Prot protein existence level 1. TEM-type are the most prevalent beta-lactamases in enterobacteria; they hydrolyze the beta-lactam bond in susceptible beta-lactam antibiotics, thus conferring resistance to penicillins and cephalosporins. TEM-3 and TEM-4 are capable of hydrolyzing cefotaxime and ceftazidime. TEM-5 is capable of hydrolyzing ceftazidime. TEM-6 is capable of hydrolyzing ceftazidime and aztreonam. TEM-8/CAZ-2, TEM- 16/CAZ-7 and TEM-24/CAZ-6 are markedly active against ceftazidime. IRT- 4 shows resistance to beta-lactamase in
   6069..6086    +  CDS            9xHis (fragment): 9xHis affinity tag
   6096..6145    +  CDS            SET1 (fragment): solubility-enhancement tag derived from T7 phage gene 10B
   6153..6200    +  terminator     T7 terminator: transcription terminator for bacteriophage T7 RNA polymerase
>Addgene plasmid #246945 | bla-A OR T-SpyTag | addgene full sequence | sequence record 489550 | Addgene NGS Result
TGGCGAATGGG
[124 nt withheld, positions 12-135]
C
[91 nt withheld, positions 137-227]
A
[49 nt withheld, positions 229-277]
CCTTTGACGTTGGAGTCCACGTTCTTT
[37 nt withheld, positions 305-341]
ACCCTATCTCGGTCTATTCTTTTGATTTATAAGGGATTTTGCCGATTTCGGCCTATTGGTTAAAAAATGA
GCTGATTTAACAAAAATTTAACGCGAATTTTAACAAAATATTAACGTTTACAATTTCAGGTGGCACTTTT
CGGGGAAATGTGCGCGGAACCCCTATTTGTTTATTTTTCTAAATACATTCAAATATGTATCCGCTCATGA
ATTAATTCTTAGAAAAACTCATCGAGCATCAAATGAAACTGCAATTTATTCATATCAGGATTATCAATAC
CATATTTTTGAAAAAGCCGTTTCTGTAATGAAGGAGAAAACTCACCGAGGCAGTTCCATAGGATGGCAAG
ATCCTGGTATCGGTCTGCGATTCCGACTCGTCCAACATCAATACAACCTATTAATTTCCCCTCGTCAAAA
ATAAGGTTATCAAGTGAGAAATCACCATGAGTGACGACTGAATCCGGTGAGAATGGCAAAAGTTTATGCA
TTTCTTTCCAGACTTGTTCAACAGGCCAGCCATTACGCTCGTCATCAAAATCACTCGCATCAACCAAACC
GTTATTCATTCGTGATTGCGCCTGAGCGAGACGAAATACGCGATCGCTGTTAAAAGGACAATTACAAACA
GGAATCGAATGCAACCGGCGCAGGAACACTGCCAGCGCATCAACAATATTTTCACCTGAATCAGGATATT
CTTCTAATACCTGGAATGCTGTTTTCCCGGGGATCGCAGTGGTGAGTAACCATGCATCATCAGGAGTACG
GATAAAATGCTTGATGGTCGGAAGAGGCATAAATTCCGTCAGCCAGTTTAGTCTGACCATCTCATCTGTA
ACATCATTGGCAACGCTACCTTTGCCATGTTTCAGAAACAACTCTGGCGCATCGGGCTTCCCATACAATC
GATAGATTGTCGCACCTGATTGCCCGACATTATCGCGAGCCCATTTATACCCATATAAATCAGCATCCAT
GTTGGAATTTAATCGCGGCCTAGAGCAAGACGTTTCCCGTTGAATATGGCTCATAACACCCCTTGTATTA
CTGTTTATGTAAGCAGACAGTTTTATTGTTCATGACCAAAATCCCTTAACGTGAGTTTTCGTTCCACTGA
GCGTCAGACCCCGTAGAAAAGATCAAAGGATCTTCTTGAGATCCTTTTTTTCTGCGCGTAATCTGCTGCT
TGCAAACAAAAAAACCACCGCTACCAGCGGTGGTTTGTTTGCCGGATCAAGAGCTACCAACTCTTTTTCC
GAAGGTAACTGGCTTCAGCAGAGCGCAGATACCAAATACTGTCCTTCTAGTGTAGCCGTAGTTAGGCCAC
CACTTCAAGAACTCTGTAGCACCGCCTACATACCTCGCTCTGCTAATCCTGTTACCAGTGGCTGCTGCCA
GTGGCGATAAGTCGTGTCTTACCGGGTTGGACTCAAGACGATAGTTACCGGATAAGGCGCAGCGGTCGGG
CTGAACGGGGGGTTCGTGCACACAGCCCAGCTTGGAGCGAACGACCTACACCGAACTGAGATACCTACAG
CGTGAGCTATGAGAAAGCGCCACGCTTCCCGAAGGGAGAAAGGCGGACAGGTATCCGGTAAGCGGCAGGG
TCGGAACAGGAGAGCGCACGAGGGAGCTTCCAGGGGGAAACGCCTGGTATCTTTATAGTCCTGTCGGGTT
TCGCCACCTCTGACTTGAGCGTCGATTTTTGTGATGCTCGTCAGGGGGGCGGAGCCTATGGAAAAACGCC
AGCAACGCGGCCTTTTTACGGTTCCTGGCCTTTTGCTGGCCTTTTGCTCACATGTTCTTTCCTGCGTTAT
CCCCTGATTCTGTGGATAACCGTATTACCGCCTTTGAGTGAGCTGATACCGCTCGCCGCAGCCGAACGAC
CGAGCGCAGCGAGTCAGTGAGCGAGGAAGCGGAAGAGCGCCTGATGCGGTATTTTCTCCTTACGCATCTG
TGCGGTATTTCACACCGCATATATGGTGCACTCTCAGTACAATCTGCTCTGATGCCGCATAGTTAAGCCA
GTATACACTCCGCTATCGCTACGTGACTGGGTCATGGCTGCGCCCCGACACCCGCCAACACCCGCTGACG
CGCCCTGACGGGCTTGTCTGCTCCCGGCATCCGCTTACAGACAAGCTGTGACCGTCTCCGGGAGCTGCAT
GTGTCAGAGGTTTTCACCGTCATCACCGAAACGCGCGAGGCAGCTGCGGTAAAGCTCATCAGCGTGGTCG
TGAAGCGATTCACAGATGTCTGCCTGTTCATCCGCGTCCAGCTCGTTGAGTTTCTCCAGAAGCGTTAATG
TCTGGCTTCTGATAAAGCGGGCCATGTTAAGGGCGGTTTTTTCCTGTTTGGTCACTGATGCCTCCGTGTA
AGGGGGATTTCTGTTCATGGGGGTAATGATACCGATGAAACGAGAGAGGATGCTCACGATACGGGTTACT
GATGATGAACATGCCCGGTTACTGGAACGTTGTGAGGGTAAACAACTGGCGGTATGGATGCGGCGGGACC
AGAGAAAAATCACTCAGGGTCAATGCCAGCGCTTCGTTAATACAGATGTAGGTGTTCCACAGGGTAGCCA
GCAGCATCCTGCGATGCAGATCCGGAACATAATGGTGCAGGGCGCTGACTTCCGCGTTTCCAGACTTTAC
GAAACACGGAAACCGAAGACCATTCATGTTGTTGCTCAGGTCGCAGACGTTTTGCAGCAGCAGTCGCTTC
ACGTTCGCTCGCGTATCGGTGATTCATTCTGCTAACCAGTAAGGCAACCCCGCCAGCCTAGCCGGGTCCT
CAACGACAGGAGCACGATCATGCGCACCCGTGGGGCCGCCATGCCGGCGATAATGGCCTGCTTCTCGCCG
AAACGTTTGGTGGCGGGACCAGTGACGAAGGCTTGAGCGAGGGCGTGCAAGATTCCGAATACCGCAAGCG
ACAGGCCGATCATCGTCGCGCTCCAGCGAAAGCGGTCCTCGCCGAAAATGACCCAGAGCGCTGCCGGCAC
CTGTCCTACGAGTTGCATGATAAAGAAGACAGTCATAAGTGCGGCGACGATAGTCATGCCCCGCGCCCAC
CGGAAGGAGCTGACTGGGTTGAAGGCTCTCAAGGGCATCGGTCGAGATCCCGGTGCCTAATGAGTGAGCT
AACTTACATTAATTGCGTTGCGCTCACTGCCCGCTTTCCAGTCGGGAAACCTGTCGTGCCAGCTGCATTA
ATGAATCGGCCAACGCGCGGGGAGAGGCGGTTTGCGTATTGGGCGCCAGGGTGGTTTTTCTTTTCACCAG
TGAGACGGGCAACAGCTGATTGCCCTTCACCGCCTGGCCCTGAGAGAGTTGCAGCAAGCGGTCCACGCTG
GTTTGCCCCAGCAGGCGAAAATCCTGTTTGATGGTGGTTAACGGCGGGATATAACATGAGCTGTCTTCGG
TATCGTCGTATCCCACTACCGAGATGTCCGCACCAACGCGCAGCCCGGACTCGGTAATGGCGCGCATTGC
GCCCAGCGCCATCTGATCGTTGGCAACCAGCATCGCAGTGGGAACGATGCCCTCATTCAGCATTTGCATG
GTTTGTTGAAAACCGGACATGGCACTCCAGTCGCCTTCCCGTTCCGCTATCGGCTGAATTTGATTGCGAG
TGAGATATTTATGCCAGCCAGCCAGACGCAGACGCGCCGAGACAGAACTTAATGGGCCCGCTAACAGCGC
GATTTGCTGGTGACCCAATGCGACCAGATGCTCCACGCCCAGTCGCGTACCGTCTTCATGGGAGAAAATA
ATACTGTTGATGGGTGTCTGGTCAGAGACATCAAGAAATAACGCCGGAACATTAGTGCAGGCAGCTTCCA
CAGCAATGGCATCCTGGTCATCCAGCGGATAGTTAATGATCAGCCCACTGACGCGTTGCGCGAGAAGATT
GTGCACCGCCGCTTTACAGGCTTCGACGCCGCTTCGTTCTACCATCGACACCACCACGCTGGCACCCAGT
TGATCGGCGCGAGATTTAATCGCCGCGACAATTTGCGACGGCGCGTGCAGGGCCAGACTGGAGGTGGCAA
CGCCAATCAGCAACGACTGTTTGCCCGCCAGTTGTTGTGCCACGCGGTTGGGAATGTAATTCAGCTCCGC
CATCGCCGCTTCCACTTTTTCCCGCGTTTTCGCAGAAACGTGGCTGGCCTGGTTCACCACGCGGGAAACG
GTCTGATAAGAGACACCGGCATACTCTGCGACATCGTATAACGTTACTGGTTTCACATTCACCACCCTGA
ATTGACTCTCTTCCGGGCGCTATCATGCCATACCGCGAAAGGTTTTGCGCCATTCGATGGTGTCCGGGAT
CTCGACGCTCTCCCTTATGCGACTCCTGCATTAGGAAGCAGCCCAGTAGTAGGTTGAGGCCGTTGAGCAC
CGCCGCCGCAAGGAATGGTGCATGCAAGGAGATGGCGCCCAACAGTCCCCCGGCCACGGGGCCTGCCACC
ATACCCACGCCGAAACAAGCGCTCATGAGCCCGAAGTGGCGAGCCCGATCTTCCCCATCGGTGATGTCGG
CGATATAGGCGCCAGCAACCGCACCTGTGGCGCCGGTGATGCCGGCCACGATGCGTCCGGCGTAGAGGAT
CGAGATCGATCTCGATCCCGCGAAATTAATACGACTCACTATAGGGGAATTGTGAGCGGATAACAATTCC
CCTCTAGAAATAATTTTGTTTAACTTTAAGAAGGAGATATACATATGGGAAGTTCAATGCACCCCGAAAC
ACTAGTGAAGGTGAAGGACGCGGAGGACCAGCTGGGTGCGCGTGTGGGCTATATTGAGCTGGATCTGAAC
AGCGGTAAGATCCTGGAAAGCTTTCGTCCGGAAGAACGCTTTCCGATGATGAGCACCTTCAAGGTGCTGC
TGTGCGGCGCGGTGCTGAGCCGTGTCGACGCTGGTCAAGAGCAGCTGGGTCGCCGTATCCACTACTCGCA
AAACGACTTAGTTGAGTACAGCCCGGTTACGGAAAAGCACCTGACCGATGGTATGACGGTTCGTGAACTG
TGTAGCGCCGCGATCACCATGTCTGATAATACCGCAGCGAACCTGTTGCTCACTACAATTGGTGGTCCGA
AAGAGTTGACGGCGTTTCTGCACAACATGGGTGATCATGTTACCCGTCTGGACCGCTGGGAACCGGAGTT
AAATGAAGCCATTCCGAATGACGAGCGCGATACCACCATGCCGGCAGCTATGGCTACCACTCTGCGTAAA
CTGTTGACCGGCGAGTTGTTGACCCTCGCGAGCCGTCAACAACTCATTGATTGGATGGAAGCAGACAAGG
TCGCAGGCCCACTGTTGCGTTCCGCTCTTCCGGCTGGTTGGTTCATCGCGGATAAAAGCGGTGCGGGCGA
ACGTGGTTCAAGAGGCATTATCGCCGCGCTGGGGCCTGACGGTAAGCCGAGCCGCATCGTTGTAATTTAT
ACCACCGGCTCCCAGGCGACGATGGATGAGCGCAACCGTCAGATCGCGGAGATCGGTGCCAGCCTGATTA
AACATTGGGGTGGCTCCGGAGGTAGTGGCGGCTCTTTGGCGGAAACCGGTGGAGGTAGCGGTGGCTCCGG
CGGCAGCGAGAACCTGTACTTCCAGAGCGGTGGCTCCGGTGGCTCTGGTGGCTCTGCGCATATCGTGATG
GTTGACGCATATAAACCGACGAAAGGTGGCTCGGGCGGTTCAGGCGGCTCCCTCGAGCACCACCACCACC
ACCACTGAGATCCGGCTGCTAACAAAGCCCGAAAGGAAGCTGAGTTGGCTGCTGCCACCGCTGAGCAATA
ACTAGCATAACCCCTTGGGGCCTCTAAACGGGTCTTGAGGGGTTTTTTGCTGAAAGGAGGAACTATATCC
GGAT
